>Addgene plasmid #80565 | Rab43 cds in pGem-T Easy | addgene full sequence | sequence record 220626 | Addgene NGS Result
GTTTGCGTATTGGGCGCTCTTCCGCTTCCTCGCTCACTGACTCGCTGCGCTCGGTCGTTCGGCTGCGGCG
AGCGGTATCAGCTCACTCAAAGGCGGTAATACGGTTATCCACAGAATCAGGGGATAACGCAGGAAAGAAC
ATGTGAGCAAAAGGCCAGCAAAAGGCCAGGAACCGTAAAAAGGCCGCGTTGCTGGCGTTTTTCCATAGGC
TCCGCCCCCCTGACGAGCATCACAAAAATCGACGCTCAAGTCAGAGGTGGCGAAACCCGACAGGACTATA
AAGATACCAGGCGTTTCCCCCTGGAAGCTCCCTCGTGCGCTCTCCTGTTCCGACCCTGCCGCTTACCGGA
TACCTGTCCGCCTTTCTCCCTTCGGGAAGCGTGGCGCTTTCTCATAGCTCACGCTGTAGGTATCTCAGTT
CGGTGTAGGTCGTTCGCTCCAAGCTGGGCTGTGTGCACGAACCCCCCGTTCAGCCCGACCGCTGCGCCTT
ATCCGGTAACTATCGTCTTGAGTCCAACCCGGTAAGACACGACTTATCGCCACTGGCAGCAGCCACTGGT
AACAGGATTAGCAGAGCGAGGTATGTAGGCGGTGCTACAGAGTTCTTGAAGTGGTGGCCTAACTACGGCT
ACACTAGAAGAACAGTATTTGGTATCTGCGCTCTGCTGAAGCCAGTTACCTTCGGAAAAAGAGTTGGTAG
CTCTTGATCCGGCAAACAAACCACCGCTGGTAGCGGTGGTTTTTTTGTTTGCAAGCAGCAGATTACGCGC
AGAAAAAAAGGATCTCAAGAAGATCCTTTGATCTTTTCTACGGGGTCTGACGCTCAGTGGAACGAAAACT
CACGTTAAGGGATTTTGGTCATGAGATTATCAAAAAGGATCTTCACCTAGATCCTTTTAAATTAAAAATG
AAGTTTTAAATCAATCTAAAGTATATATGAGTAAACTTGGTCTGACAGTTACCAATGCTTAATCAGTGAG
GCACCTATCTCAGCGATCTGTCTATTTCGTTCATCCATAGTTGCCTGACTCCCCGTCGTGTAGATAACTA
CGATACGGGAGGGCTTACCATCTGGCCCCAGTGCTGCAATGATACCGCGAGACCCACGCTCACCGGCTCC
AGATTTATCAGCAATAAACCAGCCAGCCGGAAGGGCCGAGCGCAGAAGTGGTCCTGCAACTTTATCCGCC
TCCATCCAGTCTATTAATTGTTGCCGGGAAGCTAGAGTAAGTAGTTCGCCAGTTAATAGTTTGCGCAACG
TTGTTGCCATTGCTACAGGCATCGTGGTGTCACGCTCGTCGTTTGGTATGGCTTCATTCAGCTCCGGTTC
CCAACGATCAAGGCGAGTTACATGATCCCCCATGTTGTGCAAAAAAGCGGTTAGCTCCTTCGGTCCTCCG
ATCGTTGTCAGAAGTAAGTTGGCCGCAGTGTTATCACTCATGGTTATGGCAGCACTGCATAATTCTCTTA
CTGTCATGCCATCCGTAAGATGCTTTTCTGTGACTGGTGAGTACTCAACCAAGTCATTCTGAGAATAGTG
TATGCGGCGACCGAGTTGCTCTTGCCCGGCGTCAATACGGGATAATACCGCGCCACATAGCAGAACTTTA
AAAGTGCTCATCATTGGAAAACGTTCTTCGGGGCGAAAACTCTCAAGGATCTTACCGCTGTTGAGATCCA
GTTCGATGTAACCCACTCGTGCACCCAACTGATCTTCAGCATCTTTTACTTTCACCAGCGTTTCTGGGTG
AGCAAAAACAGGAAGGCAAAATGCCGCAAAAAAGGGAATAAGGGCGACACGGAAATGTTGAATACTCATA
CTCTTCCTTTTTCAATATTATTGAAGCATTTATCAGGGTTATTGTCTCATGAGCGGATACATATTTGAAT
GTATTTAGAAAAATAAACAAATAGGGGTTCCGCGCACATTTCCCCGAAAAGTGCCACCTGATGCGGTGTG
AAATACCGCACAGATGCGTAAGGAGAAAATACCGCATCAGGAAATTGTAAGCGTTAATATTTTGTTAAAA
TTCGCGTTAAATTTTTGTTAAATCAGCTCATTTTTTAACCAATAGGCCGAAATCGGCAAAATCCCTTATA
AATCAAAAGAATAGACCGAGATAGGGT
[37 nt withheld, positions 2128-2164]
AAAGAACGTGGACTCCAACGTCAAAGG
[49 nt withheld, positions 2192-2240]
T
[91 nt withheld, positions 2242-2332]
G
[124 nt withheld, positions 2334-2457]
CCATTCGCCATTCAGGCTGCGCAACTGTTGGGAAGGGCGATCGGTGCGGGCCTCTTCGCTATTACGCCAG
CTGGCGAAAGGGGGATGTGCTGCAAGGCGATTAAGTTGGGTAACGCCAGGGTTTTCCCAGTCACGACGTT
GTAAAACGACGGCCAGTGAATTGTAATACGACTCACTATAGGGCGAATTGGGCCCGACGTCGCATGCTCC
CGGCCGCCATGGCGGCCGCGGGAATTCGATTATGTCATTGCTGGACTCCGATGACAGCTACGATCTAGTC
TTCAAAATAGTTCTGGTCGGAGATGTCGGCGTCGGTAAAACTTGTGTGGTGCAGCGGTTCAAAACCGGCA
TATTCATCGAAAAACAAGGCAACACCATCGGCGTGGACTTCACCATGAAAACACTGGAGATACACGGCAA
AAGGGTTAAGTTACAGATTTGGGACACAGCCGGACAGGAGCGGTTTCGCACCATCACTCAGAGTTACTAC
CGCAGCGCTAACGGAGCCATCATCACATATGACATCACCAAGAAAGCCACGTTTCTGTCTGTGCCCAAGT
GGATGGAGGATGTGAAGAAATACGGCGGCTCCAACATCGTTCCTCTTTTAATCGGTAATAAATGCGACCT
GTCGGAGTCTCGCGAGGTGCCGCTGGAGGACGCGCAGACCATGGCTCATCAGCTGGATTTCGTGAGCGCC
ATCGAGACATCAGCCAAAGACTCTAGTAATGTGGATGAGGCCTTCAACAAAATGGCCAGCGAGCTCATTC
TCCGGCACGGCGGGCCCATGTTCACCGAAAACGTGACCGACAGCTTTAAACTGACAGGCAAGGATGTGGC
CGGCGAGGGCTGGGGCTGCGGCTGCTGAATCACTAGTGAATTCGCGGCCGCCTGCAGGTCGACCATATGG
GAGAGCTCCCAACGCGTTGGATGCATAGCTTGAGTATTCTATAGTGTCACCTAAATAGCTTGGCGTAATC
ATGGTCATAGCTGTTTCCTGTGTGAAATTGTTATCCGCTCACAATTCCACACAACATACGAGCCGGAAGC
ATAAAGTGTAAAGCCTGGGGTGCCTAATGAGTGAGCTAACTCACATTAATTGCGTTGCGCTCACTGCCCG
CTTTCCAGTCGGGAAACCTGTCGTGCCAGCTGCATTAATGAATCGGCCAACGCGCGGGGAGAGGCG
Features (pLannotate 1.2.2; 14 found; start..end, strand, type, name):
    200..788     -  rep_origin     ori: high-copy-number ColE1/pMB1/pBR322/pUC origin of replication
    959..1819    -  CDS            AmpR: β-lactamase; bla; confers resistance to ampicillin, carbenicillin, and related antibiotics
   1820..1924    -  promoter       AmpR promoter: bla
   1951..2001    +  misc_feature   bom (fragment): basis of mobility region from pBR322
   2029..2457    -  rep_origin     f1 ori (sequence partly withheld): f1 bacteriophage origin of replication; arrow indicates direction of (+) strand synthesis
   2461..2618    -  CDS            lacZα (fragment): LacZα fragment of β-galactosidase; lacZ fragment
   2621..2639    +  promoter       T7 promoter: promoter for bacteriophage T7 RNA polymerase
   2711..3322    +  CDS            Rab43: RAB43_MOUSE - Experimental evidence at protein level: Swiss-Prot protein existence level 1. The small GTPases Rab are key regulators of intracellular membrane trafficking, from the formation of transport vesicles to their fusion with membranes. Rabs cycle between an inactive GDP-bound form and an active GTP-bound form that is able to recruit to membranes different set of downstream effectors directly responsible for vesicle formation, movement, tethering and fusion. The low intrinsic GTPase activity of RAB43 is activated by USP6NL. Involved in retrograde transport from the endocytic pathway to
   3331..3393    -  CDS            VESPI_VESMG (fragment): Experimental evidence at protein level: Swiss-Prot protein existence level 1. Shows contractile activity on isolated ileum smooth muscle. From Vespa magnifica (Hornet).
   3405..3423    -  promoter       SP6 promoter: promoter for bacteriophage SP6 RNA polymerase
   3465..3481    -  protein_bind   lac operator: The lac repressor binds to the lac operator to inhibit transcription in E. coli. This inhibition can be relieved by adding lactose or isopropyl-β-D-thiogalactopyranoside (IPTG). lac repressor encoded by lacI
   3489..3519    -  promoter       lac promoter: promoter for the E. coli lac operon
   3534..3555    -  protein_bind   CAP binding site: CAP binding activates transcription in the presence of cAMP. E. coli catabolite activator protein
   3568..17      -  CDS            lacI (fragment) (across the origin): lac repressor; lacI; The lac repressor binds to the lac operator to inhibit transcription in E. coli. This inhibition can be relieved by adding lactose or isopropyl-β-D-thiogalactopyranoside (IPTG).
