[The description below was written by a language model from this plasmid's Addgene catalogue record and pLannotate feature annotations shown in this document.]
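Description:
Rab43 cds in pGem-T Easy is a small (about 3.6 kb) bacterial cloning plasmid carrying the zebrafish (D. rerio) rab43 coding sequence inserted into the Promega pGEM-T Easy TA-cloning backbone. It is propagated in E. coli from a high-copy ColE1/pUC-type origin and selected with ampicillin through a β-lactamase (AmpR) gene driven by its own bla promoter. An f1 bacteriophage origin is also present, which in principle allows production of single-stranded DNA. The cloning site lies within the lacZα region downstream of the lac promoter, operator and CAP binding site. The annotation shows only a lacZα fragment on one side of the insert, as expected when an insert disrupts the blue/white screening cassette.

The insert is annotated as an approximately 610 bp Rab43 open reading frame. The automated annotation matched it to the mouse Rab43 protein by homology, but the catalogue lists the gene as zebrafish. Rab43 belongs to the Rab family of small GTPases that regulate intracellular membrane trafficking. A short "VESPI" hit just downstream of the insert is most likely a spurious match within polylinker sequence. The coding sequence is flanked by opposing bacteriophage promoters: T7 upstream in the same orientation as the ORF, and SP6 downstream pointing back into it. T7 transcription should therefore yield sense RNA and SP6 transcription antisense RNA. This fits the stated purpose of generating riboprobes for in situ hybridisation. There is no eukaryotic promoter, so the plasmid is not an expression vector for animal cells. It comes from a library of full-length zebrafish rab clones and can also serve as a sequence-verified template for subcloning.
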