Addgene plasmid #80565: Rab43 cds in pGem-T Easy
Purpose: Can be used for in situ hybridisation or other purposes
Depositing lab: Rob Parton. Depositing organization: University of Queensland, Institute for Molecular Bioscience. Publication: A plasmid library of full-length zebrafish rab proteins for in vivo cell biology. Hall TE, Martel N, Lo HP, Xiong Z, Parton RG. Cell Logist. 2017 Mar 1;7(1):e1301151. doi: 10.1080/21592799.2017.1301151. eCollection 2017. PubMed 28396820.
Backbone
  Vector backbone: pGemT easy
  Backbone manufacturer: Promega
Growth in bacteria
  Bacterial resistance: Ampicillin, 100 μg/mL
  Growth temperature: 37°C
  Growth strain: DH5alpha
  Copy number: High Copy
Gene/Insert
  Gene/Insert name: rab43
  Species: D. rerio (zebrafish)
  Entrez Gene: rab43 (a.k.a. zgc:153788)
Terms and licenses: Academic/Nonprofit Terms; Industry Terms: Not Available to Industry
How to cite: Rab43 cds in pGem-T Easy was a gift from Rob Parton (Addgene plasmid # 80565 ; http://n2t.net/addgene:80565 ; RRID:Addgene_80565)
